>Addgene plasmid #155397 | ADD1 | addgene full sequence | sequence record 375893 | Addgene NGS Result
GGCTCCGGTGCCCGTCAGTGGGCAGAGCGCACATCGCCCACAGTCCCCGAGAAGTTGGGGGGAGGGGTCG
GCAATTGAACCGGTGCCTAGAGAAGGTGGCGCGGGGTAAACTGGGAAAGTGATGTCGTGTACTGGCTCCG
CCTTTTTCCCGAGGGTGGGGGAGAACCGTATATAAGTGCAGTAGTCGCCGTGAACGTTCTTTTTCGCAAC
GGGTTTGCCGCCAGAACACAGGTAAGTGCCGTGTGTGGTTCCCGCGGGCCTGGCCTCTTTACGGGTTATG
GCCCTTGCGTGCCTTGAATTACTTCCACCTGGCTGCAGTACGTGATTCTTGATCCCGAGCTTCGGGTTGG
AAGTGGGTGGGAGAGTTCGAGGCCTTGCGCTTAAGGAGCCCCTTCGCCTCGTGCTTGAGTTGAGGCCTGG
CCTGGGCGCTGGGGCCGCCGCGTGCGAATCTGGTGGCACCTTCGCGCCTGTCTCGCTGCTTTCGATAAGT
CTCTAGCCATTTAAAATTTTTGATGACCTGCTGCGACGCTTTTTTTCTGGCAAGATAGTCTTGTAAATGC
GGGCCAAGATCTGCACACTGGTATTTCGGTTTTTGGGGCCGCGGGCGGCGACGGGGCCCGTGCGTCCCAG
CGCACATGTTCGGCGAGGCGGGGCCTGCGAGCGCGGCCACCGAGAATCGGACGGGGGTAGTCTCAAGCTG
GCCGGCCTGCTCTGGTGCCTGGCCTCGCGCCGCCGTGTATCGCCCCGCCCTGGGCGGCAAGGCTGGCCCG
GTCGGCACCAGTTGCGTGAGCGGAAAGATGGCCGCTTCCCGGCCCTGCTGCAGGGAGCTCAAAATGGAGG
ACGCGGCGCTCGGGAGAGCGGGCGGGTGAGTCACCCACACAAAGGAAAAGGGCCTTTCCGTCCTCAGCCG
TCGCTTCATGTGACTCCACGGAGTACCGGGCGCCGTCCAGGCACCTCGATTAGTTCTCGAGCTTTTGGAG
TACGTCGTCTTTAGGTTGGGGGGAGGGGTTTTATGCGATGGAGTTTCCCCACACTGAGTGGGTGGAGACT
GAAGTTAGGCCAGCTTGGCACTTGATGTAATTCTCCTTGGAATTTGCCCTTTTTGAGTTTGGATCTTGGT
TCATTCTCAAGCCTCAGACAGTGGTTCAAAGTTTTTTTCTTCCATTTCAGGTGTCGTGAGGAATTAGCTT
GGTACTAATACGACTCACTATAGGGAGACCCAAGCTGGCTAGGTAAGCTTGGTACCGAGCTCGGATCCAC
TAGTCCAGTGTGGTGGAATTCTGCAGATATCAACAAGTTTGTACAAAAAAGCAGGCTGCCACCATGAATG
GTGATTCTCGTGCTGCGGTGGTGACCTCACCACCCCCGACCACAGCCCCTCACAAGGAGAGGTACTTCGA
CCGAGTAGATGAGAACAACCCAGAGTACTTGAGGGAGAGGAACATGGCACCAGACCTTCGCCAGGACTTC
AACATGATGGAGCAAAAGAAGAGGGTGTCCATGATTCTGCAAAGCCCTGCTTTCTGTGAAGAATTGGAAT
CAATGATACAGGAGCAATTTAAGAAGGGGAAGAACCCCACAGGCCTATTGGCATTACAGCAGATTGCAGA
TTTTATGACCACGAATGTACCAAATGTCTACCCAGCAGCTCCGCAAGGAGGGATGGCTGCCTTAAACATG
AGTCTTGGTATGGTGACTCCTGTGAACGATCTTAGAGGATCTGATTCTATTGCGTATGACAAAGGAGAGA
AGTTATTACGGTGTAAATTGGCAGCGTTTTATAGACTAGCAGATCTCTTTGGGTGGTCTCAGCTTATCTA
CAATCATATCACAACCAGAGTGAACTCCGAGCAGGAACACTTCCTCATTGTCCCTTTTGGGCTTCTTTAC
AGTGAAGTGACTGCATCCAGTTTGGTTAAGATCAATCTACAAGGAGATATAGTAGATCGTGGAAGCACTA
ATCTGGGAGTGAATCAGGCCGGCTTCACCTTACACTCTGCAATTTATGCTGCACGCCCGGACGTGAAGTG
CGTCGTGCACATTCACACCCCAGCAGGGGCTGCGGTCTCTGCAATGAAATGTGGCCTCTTGCCAATCTCC
CCGGAGGCGCTTTCCCTTGGAGAAGTGGCTTATCATGACTACCATGGCATTCTGGTTGATGAAGAGGAAA
AAGTTTTGATTCAGAAAAATCTGGGGCCTAAAAGCAAGGTTCTTATTCTCCGGAACCATGGGCTCGTGTC
AGTTGGAGAGAGCGTTGAGGAGGCCTTCTATTACATCCATAACCTTGTGGTTGCCTGTGAGATCCAGGTT
CGAACTCTGGCCAGTGCAGGAGGACCAGACAACTTAGTCCTGCTGAATCCTGAGAAGTACAAAGCCAAGT
CCCGTTCCCCAGGGTCTCCGGTAGGGGAAGGCACTGGATCGCCTCCCAAGTGGCAGATTGGTGAGCAGGA
ATTTGAAGCCCTCATGCGGATGCTCGATAATCTGGGCTACAGAACTAGCAGCAGCGGGAGAAGACAAGAT
GGCGACCCAGCTTTCTTGTACAAAGTGGTTGATATCCAGCACAGTGGCGGCCGCTCGAGTCTAGAGGGCC
CGCGGTTCGAAACCAGCGGAGGCGGCGGAAGCGGGGGAGGAGGCAGCGGCGGAGGCGGCAGCGGGGGCGG
CGGAAGCGCTACCGGTAAGCCTATCCCTAACCCTCTCCTCGGTCTCGATTCTACGCGTACCGGTATGGCT
TCTAACTTTACTCAGTTCGTTCTCGTCGACAATGGCGGAACTGGCGACGTGACTGTCGCCCCAAGCAACT
TCGCTAACGGGGTCGCTGAATGGATCAGCTCTAACTCGCGATCACAGGCTTACAAAGTAACCTGTAGCGT
TCGTCAGAGCTCTGCGCAGAATCGCAAATACACCATCAAAGTCGAGGTGCCTAAAGTGGCAACCCAGACT
GTTGGTGGTGAAGAGCTTCCTGTAGCCGGATGGAGATCTTACTTAAATATGGAACTAACCATTCCAATTT
TCGCCACGAATTCCGACTGCGAGCTTATTGTTAAGGCAATGCAAGGTCTCCTAAAAGATGGAAACCCGAT
TCCCTCGGCCATCGCGGCCAACTCCGGCATCTACGGAGGTGGAGGTGGATCTCGTACGGGTTAGTAATGA
GTTTAAACCCGCTGATCAGCCTCGACTGTGCCTTCTAGTTGCCAGCCATCTGTTGTTTGCCCCTCCCCCG
TGCCTTCCTTGACCCTGGAAGGTGCCACTCCCACTGTCCTTTCCTAATAAAATGAGGAAATTGCATCGCA
TTGTCTGAGTAGGTGTCATTCTATTCTGGGGGGTGGGGTGGGGCAGGACAGCAAGGGGGAGGATTGGGAA
GACAATAGCAGGCATGCTGGGGATGCGGTGGGCTCTATGGCTTCTGAGGCGGAAAGAACCAGCTGGGGCT
CTAGGGGGTATCCCC
[124 nt withheld, positions 3446-3569]
C
[91 nt withheld, positions 3571-3661]
AGGGTGATGGTTCACGTACCTAGAAGTTCCTATTCCGAAGTTCCTATTCTCTAGAAAGTATAGGAACTTC
CTTGGCCAAAAAGCCTGAACTCACCGCGACGTCTGTCGAGAAGTTTCTGATCGAAAAGTTCGACAGCGTC
TCCGACCTGATGCAGCTCTCGGAGGGCGAAGAATCTCGTGCTTTCAGCTTCGATGTAGGAGGGCGTGGAT
ATGTCCTGCGGGTAAATAGCTGCGCCGATGGTTTCTACAAAGATCGTTATGTTTATCGGCACTTTGCATC
GGCCGCGCTCCCGATTCCGGAAGTGCTTGACATTGGGGAATTCAGCGAGAGCCTGACCTATTGCATCTCC
CGCCGTGCACAGGGTGTCACGTTGCAAGACCTGCCTGAAACCGAACTGCCCGCTGTTCTGCAGCCGGTCG
CGGAGGCCATGGATGCGATCGCTGCGGCCGATCTTAGCCAGACGAGCGGGTTCGGCCCATTCGGACCGCA
AGGAATCGGTCAATACACTACATGGCGTGATTTCATATGCGCGATTGCTGATCCCCATGTGTATCACTGG
CAAACTGTGATGGACGACACCGTCAGTGCGTCCGTCGCGCAGGCTCTCGATGAGCTGATGCTTTGGGCCG
AGGACTGCCCCGAAGTCCGGCACCTCGTGCACGCGGATTTCGGCTCCAACAATGTCCTGACGGACAATGG
CCGCATAACAGCGGTCATTGACTGGAGCGAGGCGATGTTCGGGGATTCCCAATACGAGGTCGCCAACATC
TTCTTCTGGAGGCCGTGGTTGGCTTGTATGGAGCAGCAGACGCGCTACTTCGAGCGGAGGCATCCGGAGC
TTGCAGGATCGCCGCGGCTCCGGGCGTATATGCTCCGCATTGGTCTTGACCAACTCTATCAGAGCTTGGT
TGACGGCAATTTCGATGATGCAGCTTGGGCGCAGGGTCGATGCGACGCAATCGTCCGATCCGGAGCCGGG
ACTGTCGGGCGTACACAAATCGCCCGCAGAAGCGCGGCCGTCTGGACCGATGGCTGTGTAGAAGTACTCG
CCGATAGTGGAAACCGACGCCCCAGCACTCGTCCGAGGGCAAAGGAATAGCACGTACTACGAGATTTCGA
TTCCACCGCCGCCTTCTATGAAAGGTTGGGCTTCGGAATCGTTTTCCGGGACGCCGGCTGGATGATCCTC
CAGCGCGGGGATCTCATGCTGGAGTTCTTCGCCCACCCCAACTTGTTTATTGCAGCTTATAATGGTTACA
AATAAAGCAATAGCATCACAAATTTCACAAATAAAGCATTTTTTTCACTGCATTCTAGTTGTGGTTTGTC
CAAACTCATCAATGTATCTTATCATGTCTGTATACCGTCGACCTCTAGCTAGAGCTTGGCGTAATCATGG
TCATAGCTGTTTCCTGTGTGAAATTGTTATCCGCTCACAATTCCACACAACATACGAGCCGGAAGCATAA
AGTGTAAAGCCTGGGGTGCCTAATGAGTGAGCTAACTCACATTAATTGCGTTGCGCTCACTGCCCGCTTT
CCAGTCGGGAAACCTGTCGTGCCAGCTGCATTAATGAATCGGCCAACGCGCGGGGAGAGGCGGTTTGCGT
ATTGGGCGCTCTTCCGCTTCCTCGCTCACTGACTCGCTGCGCTCGGTCGTTCGGCTGCGGCGAGCGGTAT
CAGCTCACTCAAAGGCGGTAATACGGTTATCCACAGAATCAGGGGATAACGCAGGAAAGAACATGTGAGC
AAAAGGCCAGCAAAAGGCCAGGAACCGTAAAAAGGCCGCGTTGCTGGCGTTTTTCCATAGGCTCCGCCCC
CCTGACGAGCATCACAAAAATCGACGCTCAAGTCAGAGGTGGCGAAACCCGACAGGACTATAAAGATACC
AGGCGTTTCCCCCTGGAAGCTCCCTCGTGCGCTCTCCTGTTCCGACCCTGCCGCTTACCGGATACCTGTC
CGCCTTTCTCCCTTCGGGAAGCGTGGCGCTTTCTCATAGCTCACGCTGTAGGTATCTCAGTTCGGTGTAG
GTCGTTCGCTCCAAGCTGGGCTGTGTGCACGAACCCCCCGTTCAGCCCGACCGCTGCGCCTTATCCGGTA
ACTATCGTCTTGAGTCCAACCCGGTAAGACACGACTTATCGCCACTGGCAGCAGCCACTGGTAACAGGAT
TAGCAGAGCGAGGTATGTAGGCGGTGCTACAGAGTTCTTGAAGTGGTGGCCTAACTACGGCTACACTAGA
AGAACAGTATTTGGTATCTGCGCTCTGCTGAAGCCAGTTACCTTCGGAAAAAGAGTTGGTAGCTCTTGAT
CCGGCAAACAAACCACCGCTGGTAGCGGTGGTTTTTTTGTTTGCAAGCAGCAGATTACGCGCAGAAAAAA
AGGATCTCAAGAAGATCCTTTGATCTTTTCTACGGGGTCTGACGCTCAGTGGAACGAAAACTCACGTTAA
GGGATTTTGGTCATGAGATTATCAAAAAGGATCTTCACCTAGATCCTTTTAAATTAAAAATGAAGTTTTA
AATCAATCTAAAGTATATATGAGTAAACTTGGTCTGACAGTTACCAATGCTTAATCAGTGAGGCACCTAT
CTCAGCGATCTGTCTATTTCGTTCATCCATAGTTGCCTGACTCCCCGTCGTGTAGATAACTACGATACGG
GAGGGCTTACCATCTGGCCCCAGTGCTGCAATGATACCGCGAGACCCACGCTCACCGGCTCCAGATTTAT
CAGCAATAAACCAGCCAGCCGGAAGGGCCGAGCGCAGAAGTGGTCCTGCAACTTTATCCGCCTCCATCCA
GTCTATTAATTGTTGCCGGGAAGCTAGAGTAAGTAGTTCGCCAGTTAATAGTTTGCGCAACGTTGTTGCC
ATTGCTACAGGCATCGTGGTGTCACGCTCGTCGTTTGGTATGGCTTCATTCAGCTCCGGTTCCCAACGAT
CAAGGCGAGTTACATGATCCCCCATGTTGTGCAAAAAAGCGGTTAGCTCCTTCGGTCCTCCGATCGTTGT
CAGAAGTAAGTTGGCCGCAGTGTTATCACTCATGGTTATGGCAGCACTGCATAATTCTCTTACTGTCATG
CCATCCGTAAGATGCTTTTCTGTGACTGGTGAGTACTCAACCAAGTCATTCTGAGAATAGTGTATGCGGC
GACCGAGTTGCTCTTGCCCGGCGTCAATACGGGATAATACCGCGCCACATAGCAGAACTTTAAAAGTGCT
CATCATTGGAAAACGTTCTTCGGGGCGAAAACTCTCAAGGATCTTACCGCTGTTGAGATCCAGTTCGATG
TAACCCACTCGTGCACCCAACTGATCTTCAGCATCTTTTACTTTCACCAGCGTTTCTGGGTGAGCAAAAA
CAGGAAGGCAAAATGCCGCAAAAAAGGGAATAAGGGCGACACGGAAATGTTGAATACTCATACTCTTCCT
TTTTCAATATTATTGAAGCATTTATCAGGGTTATTGTCTCATGAGCGGATACATATTTGAATGTATTTAG
AAAAATAAACAAATAGGGGTTCCGCGCACATTTCCCCGAAAAGTGCCACCTGACGTCGACGGATCGGGAG
ATCTCCCGATCCCCTATGGTGCACTCTCAGTACAATCTGCTCTGATGCCGCATAGTTAAGCCAGTATCTG
CTCCCTGCTTGTGTGTTGGAGGTCGCTGAGTAGTGCGCGAGCAAAATTTAAGCTACAACAAGGCAAGGCT
TGACCGACAATTGCATGAAGAATCTGCTTAGGGTTAGGCGTTTTGCGCTGCTTCGCGATGTACGGGCCAG
ATATACGCGTTGACATTGATTATTGACTAGGCTTTTGCAAAAAGCTTTGCAAAGATGGATAAAGTTTTAA
ACAGAGAGGAATCTTTGCAGCTAATGGACCTTCTAGGTCTTGAAAGGAGTGGGAATT
Features (pLannotate 1.2.2; 24 found; start..end, strand, type, name):
      1..1179    +  promoter       EF-1α promoter: strong constitutive promoter for human elongation factor EF-1α
   1196..1214    +  promoter       T7 promoter: promoter for bacteriophage T7 RNA polymerase
   1293..1317    +  protein_bind   attB1: mutant version of attB; recombination site for the Gateway® BP reaction BP Clonase™
   1324..2496    +  CDS            ADD1 (fragment): ADDA_HUMAN - Also known as ADDA. Experimental evidence at protein level: Swiss-Prot protein existence level 1. Membrane-cytoskeleton-associated protein that promotes the assembly of the spectrin-actin network. Binds to calmodulin. From Homo sapiens (Human).
   2525..2549    -  protein_bind   attB2: mutant version of attB; recombination site for the Gateway® BP reaction BP Clonase™
   2674..2715    +  CDS            V5 tag: epitope tag from simian virus 5
   2728..3114    +  CDS            MS2: bacteriophage MS2 coat protein binds to a specific stem-loop structure in the viral RNA (Peabody, 1993)
   3176..3400    +  polyA_signal   bGH poly(A) signal: bovine growth hormone polyadenylation signal
   3404..3425    +  promoter       SV40 promoter (fragment): SV40 enhancer and early promoter
   3446..3679    +  rep_origin     f1 ori (fragment) (sequence partly withheld): f1 bacteriophage origin of replication; arrow indicates direction of (+) strand synthesis
   3684..3731    +  protein_bind   FRT: FLP-mediated recombination occurs in the 8-bp core sequence TCTAGAAA (Turan and Bode, 2011). FLP recombinase from the Saccharomyces cerevisiae 2μ plasmid
   3739..4761    +  CDS            HygR: aminoglycoside phosphotransferase from E. coli; aph(4)-Ia; confers resistance to hygromycin
   4771..4896    +  CDS            ble (fragment): BLE_KLEPN - Experimental evidence at protein level: Swiss-Prot protein existence level 1. Binding protein with a strong affinity to the bleomycin family of antibiotics. Binds to CL990; an antimitotic-antibiotic compound. From Klebsiella pneumoniae.
   4891..5012    +  polyA_signal   SV40 poly(A) signal: SV40 polyadenylation signal
   5085..5101    -  protein_bind   lac operator: The lac repressor binds to the lac operator to inhibit transcription in E. coli. This inhibition can be relieved by adding lactose or isopropyl-β-D-thiogalactopyranoside (IPTG). lac repressor encoded by lacI
   5109..5139    -  promoter       lac promoter: promoter for the E. coli lac operon
   5154..5175    -  protein_bind   CAP binding site: CAP binding activates transcription in the presence of cAMP. E. coli catabolite activator protein
   5188..5280    -  CDS            lacI (fragment): lac repressor; lacI; The lac repressor binds to the lac operator to inhibit transcription in E. coli. This inhibition can be relieved by adding lactose or isopropyl-β-D-thiogalactopyranoside (IPTG).
   5463..6051    -  rep_origin     ori: high-copy-number ColE1/pMB1/pBR322/pUC origin of replication
   6222..7082    -  CDS            AmpR: β-lactamase; bla; confers resistance to ampicillin, carbenicillin, and related antibiotics
   7083..7187    -  promoter       AmpR promoter: bla
   7246..7298    -  misc_feature   bom (fragment): basis of mobility region from pBR322
   7453..7471    +  enhancer       CMV enhancer (fragment): human cytomegalovirus immediate early enhancer
   7496..7562    +  CDS            small t antigen (fragment): SV40 (simian virus 40) small t antigen
