[The description below was written by a language model from this plasmid's Addgene catalogue record and pLannotate feature annotations shown in this document.]
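Description:
ADD1 is a mammalian expression plasmid built by Gateway recombination of a human ADD1 (alpha-adducin) open reading frame into the destination vector E2.pEF5-DEST-FL-V5-MCP. The insert, listed at about 1.2 kb and derived from a cDNA clone obtained from an ORF repository, sits between attB1 and attB2 sites. The feature table annotates it as a fragment of the full-length adducin protein, so it appears to encode a shorter form than the canonical protein. No mutations are recorded. Transcription is driven by the strong constitutive human EF-1α promoter, with a T7 promoter just upstream of the insert, and terminates at a bovine growth hormone polyadenylation signal. Downstream of attB2, the backbone supplies a C-terminal V5 epitope tag followed by the bacteriophage MS2 coat protein (MCP), so the product is an ADD1-V5-MCP fusion.

MCP binds MS2 RNA stem-loops with high affinity, which allows the fused protein to be artificially recruited to a reporter transcript carrying those hairpins. The stated purpose is an RNA-binding protein tethering screen, in which candidate proteins are tethered to a reporter mRNA to test their effects on its stability or translation. V5 allows the fusion to be detected.

The backbone also carries an FRT site directly upstream of a hygromycin resistance coding sequence with an SV40 polyadenylation signal. This arrangement is typical of vectors designed for FLP-mediated integration into a genomic FRT site, although the record does not state that use. In bacteria the plasmid replicates from a high-copy ColE1/pUC-type origin and is selected with ampicillin. The remaining annotations, including partial f1 ori, lac, ble and SV40 elements, are small backbone remnants.
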