Addgene plasmid #155397: ADD1
Purpose: For use in RBP tethering screen
Depositing lab: Eugene Yeo. Depositing organization: University of California, San Diego (UCSD). Publication: Large-scale tethered function assays identify factors that regulate mRNA stability and translation. Luo EC, Nathanson JL, Tan FE, Schwartz JL, Schmok JC, Shankar A, Markmiller S, Yee BA, Sathe S, Pratt GA, Scaletta DB, Ha Y, Hill DE, Aigner S, Yeo GW. Nat Struct Mol Biol. 2020 Oct;27(10):989-1000. doi: 10.1038/s41594-020-0477-6. Epub 2020 Aug 17. PubMed 32807991.
Backbone
  Vector backbone: E2.pEF5-DEST-FL-V5-MCP
  Backbone size w/o insert (bp): 7357
  Vector type: Mammalian Expression
Growth in bacteria
  Bacterial resistance: Ampicillin, 100 μg/mL
  Growth temperature: 37°C
  Growth strain: DH5alpha
  Copy number: High Copy
Gene/Insert
  Gene/Insert name: ADD1 (alt name: Accession: BC013393)
  Species: H. sapiens (human)
  Insert size (bp): 1203
  Mutation: none
  Entrez Gene: ADD1 (a.k.a. ADDA)
  Promoter: EF-1a
  Tag / fusion protein: V5-MCP (C terminal on backbone)
  Cloning method: Gateway Cloning
  Sequencing primers: 5′ TAATACGACTCACTATAGGG; 3′ gctcgagtctagagggc
Resource information
  A portion of this plasmid was derived from a plasmid made by: DNASU Plasmid Repository Center for Personalized Diagnostics Biodesign Institute
Terms and licenses: Academic/Nonprofit Terms; Industry Terms: Not Available to Industry
How to cite: ADD1 was a gift from Eugene Yeo (Addgene plasmid # 155397 ; http://n2t.net/addgene:155397 ; RRID:Addgene_155397)
