>Addgene plasmid #155397 | ADD1 | depositor partial sequence | sequence record 300801 | Insert Sequence
ATGAATGGTGATTCTCGTGCTGCGGTGGTGACCTCACCACCCCCGACCACAGCCCCTCACAAGGAGAGGT
ACTTCGACCGAGTAGATGAGAACAACCCAGAGTACTTGAGGGAGAGGAACATGGCACCAGACCTTCGCCA
GGACTTCAACATGATGGAGCAAAAGAAGAGGGTGTCCATGATTCTGCAAAGCCCTGCTTTCTGTGAAGAA
TTGGAATCAATGATACAGGAGCAATTTAAGAAGGGGAAGAACCCCACAGGCCTATTGGCATTACAGCAGA
TTGCAGATTTTATGACCACGAATGTACCAAATGTCTACCCAGCAGCTCCGCAAGGAGGGATGGCTGCCTT
AAACATGAGTCTTGGTATGGTGACTCCTGTGAACGATCTTAGAGGATCTGATTCTATTGCGTATGACAAA
GGAGAGAAGTTATTACGGTGTAAATTGGCAGCGTTTTATAGACTAGCAGATCTCTTTGGGTGGTCTCAGC
TTATCTACAATCATATCACAACCAGAGTGAACTCCGAGCAGGAACACTTCCTCATTGTCCCTTTTGGGCT
TCTTTACAGTGAAGTGACTGCATCCAGTTTGGTTAAGATCAATCTACAAGGAGATATAGTAGATCGTGGA
AGCACTAATCTGGGAGTGAATCAGGCCGGCTTCACCTTACACTCTGCAATTTATGCTGCACGCCCGGACG
TGAAGTGCGTCGTGCACATTCACACCCCAGCAGGGGCTGCGGTCTCTGCAATGAAATGTGGCCTCTTGCC
AATCTCCCCGGAGGCGCTTTCCCTTGGAGAAGTGGCTTATCATGACTACCATGGCATTCTGGTTGATGAA
GAGGAAAAAGTTTTGATTCAGAAAAATCTGGGGCCTAAAAGCAAGGTTCTTATTCTCCGGAACCATGGGC
TCGTGTCAGTTGGAGAGAGCGTTGAGGAGGCCTTCTATTACATCCATAACCTTGTGGTTGCCTGTGAGAT
CCAGGTTCGAACTCTGGCCAGTGCAGGAGGACCAGACAACTTAGTCCTGCTGAATCCTGAGAAGTACAAA
GCCAAGTCCCGTTCCCCAGGGTCTCCGGTAGGGGAAGGCACTGGATCGCCTCCCAAGTGGCAGATTGGTG
AGCAGGAATTTGAAGCCCTCATGCGGATGCTCGATAATCTGGGCTACAGAACTAGCAGCAGCGGGAGAAG
ACAAGATGGCTGA
